Addgene plasmid #21860: ATF4 13: 5’ATF4.uORF2AUA.GFP
Depositing lab: David Ron. Depositing organization: NYU Grossman School of Medicine. Publication: Translation reinitiation at alternative open reading frames regulates gene expression in an integrated stress response. Lu PD, Harding HP, Ron D. J Cell Biol. 2004 Oct 11. 167(1):27-33. 10.1083/jcb.200408003 PubMed 15479734.
Backbone
  Vector backbone: pEGFP-N1
  Backbone manufacturer: Clontech
  Backbone size w/o insert (bp): 4733
  Vector type: Mammalian Expression
  Selectable markers: Neomycin (select with G418)
Growth in bacteria
  Bacterial resistance: Kanamycin, 50 μg/mL
  Growth temperature: 37°C
  Growth strain: DH5alpha
  Copy number: Unknown
Gene/Insert
  Gene/Insert name: ATF4
  Species: M. musculus (mouse)
  Insert size (bp): 366
  Mutation: AUG codon of uORF2 was converted to AUA
  Entrez Gene: Atf4 (a.k.a. Atf-4, C/ATF, CREB-2, CREB2, TAXREB67)
  Tag / fusion protein: EGFP (C terminal on backbone)
  Cloning method: Restriction Enzyme; 5′ cloning site HindII (unknown if destroyed); 3′ cloning site BamHI (unknown if destroyed)
  Sequencing primers: 5′ CMV-F; 3′ EGFP-N
Terms and licenses: Academic/Nonprofit Terms; Industry Terms: Not Available to Industry
Depositor comments: These pEGFP-based plasmids have NEOr marker (and not the conventional AMPr marker). They should be propagated in the presence of 30mcg/ml kanamycin (and not on ampicillin)
How to cite: ATF4 13: 5’ATF4.uORF2AUA.GFP was a gift from David Ron (Addgene plasmid # 21860 ; http://n2t.net/addgene:21860 ; RRID:Addgene_21860)
