[The description below was written by a language model from this plasmid's Addgene catalogue record and pLannotate feature annotations shown in this document.]
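Description:
ATF4 13: 5'ATF4.uORF2AUA.GFP is a mammalian expression reporter built on the Clontech pEGFP-N1 backbone, about 5.1 kb in total. It is propagated in E. coli through a high-copy ColE1/pUC-type origin and also carries an f1 phage origin. A single NeoR/KanR (Tn5 aminoglycoside phosphotransferase) gene serves both hosts. A bacterial bla-type promoter drives it for kanamycin selection in bacteria, and the SV40 enhancer/early promoter with an HSV TK polyadenylation signal drives it for G418 selection in mammalian cells. The depositor stresses that the plasmid is not ampicillin-resistant. The short ble, large T antigen and bGH poly(A) hits in the feature table are fragment matches within backbone sequence, not functional elements.

The payload is a 366 bp segment from the 5' end of mouse Atf4. It sits downstream of the human CMV immediate-early enhancer and promoter and upstream of EGFP, and the transcript ends at the SV40 poly(A) signal. The annotation detects only a short stretch of ATF4 coding sequence immediately before EGFP. This is consistent with the insert comprising the 5' leader with its upstream open reading frames plus the start of the ATF4 coding region fused to EGFP at its C terminus. In this variant the AUG start codon of uORF2 has been changed to AUA, which removes initiation at that upstream reading frame. EGFP output therefore reports translation from the ATF4 start site when uORF2 is not used. The associated publication concerns translation reinitiation at alternative reading frames in the integrated stress response. The plasmid therefore appears to be one of a set of leader mutants for dissecting how the uORFs control ATF4 translation in transfected cells.
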