Features (pLannotate 1.2.2; 15 found; start..end, strand, type, name):
     61..364     +  enhancer       CMV enhancer: human cytomegalovirus immediate early enhancer
    365..568     +  promoter       CMV promoter: human cytomegalovirus (CMV) immediate early promoter
    591..627     +  misc_feature   MCS (fragment): multiple cloning site
    904..1023    +  CDS            Atf4 (fragment): ATF4_RAT - Experimental evidence at protein level: Swiss-Prot protein existence level 1. Transcription factor that binds the cAMP response element (CRE) (consensus: 5'-GTGACGT[AC][AG]-3') and displays two biological functions, as regulator of metabolic and redox processes under normal cellular conditions, and as master transcription factor during integrated stress response (ISR) (By similarity). Binds to asymmetric CRE's as a heterodimer and to palindromic CRE's as a homodimer (By similarity). Core effector of the ISR, which is required for adaptation to various stress such as endoplasmic reti
   1045..1764    +  CDS            EGFP: the original enhanced GFP (Yang et al., 1996) mammalian codon-optimized
   1781..1864    +  CDS            large T antigen (fragment): large T antigen from SV40 (simian virus 40)
   1887..2008    +  polyA_signal   SV40 poly(A) signal: SV40 polyadenylation signal
   2042..2470    -  rep_origin     f1 ori (sequence partly withheld): f1 bacteriophage origin of replication; arrow indicates direction of (+) strand synthesis
   2497..2601    +  promoter       AmpR promoter: bla
   2603..2960    +  promoter       SV40 promoter: SV40 enhancer and early promoter
   2995..3789    +  CDS            NeoR/KanR: aminoglycoside phosphotransferase from Tn5; aph(3')-II (or nptII); confers resistance to neomycin, kanamycin, and G418 (Geneticin®)
   3810..3962    +  CDS            ble (fragment): BLE_KLEPN - Experimental evidence at protein level: Swiss-Prot protein existence level 1. Binding protein with a strong affinity to the bleomycin family of antibiotics. Binds to CL990; an antimitotic-antibiotic compound. From Klebsiella pneumoniae.
   4021..4068    +  polyA_signal   HSV TK poly(A) signal: herpes simplex virus thymidine kinase polyadenylation signal (Cole and Stacy, 1985)
   4159..4175    -  polyA_signal   bGH poly(A) signal (fragment): bovine growth hormone polyadenylation signal
   4397..4985    +  rep_origin     ori: high-copy-number ColE1/pMB1/pBR322/pUC origin of replication
>Addgene plasmid #21860 | ATF4 13: 5’ATF4.uORF2AUA.GFP | depositor full sequence | sequence record 10046 | Author sequence
TAGTTATTAATAGTAATCAATTACGGGGTCATTAGTTCATAGCCCATATATGGAGTTCCGCGTTACATAA
CTTACGGTAAATGGCCCGCCTGGCTGACCGCCCAACGACCCCCGCCCATTGACGTCAATAATGACGTATG
TTCCCATAGTAACGCCAATAGGGACTTTCCATTGACGTCAATGGGTGGAGTATTTACGGTAAACTGCCCA
CTTGGCAGTACATCAAGTGTATCATATGCCAAGTACGCCCCCTATTGACGTCAATGACGGTAAATGGCCC
GCCTGGCATTATGCCCAGTACATGACCTTATGGGACTTTCCTACTTGGCAGTACATCTACGTATTAGTCA
TCGCTATTACCATGGTGATGCGGTTTTGGCAGTACATCAATGGGCGTGGATAGCGGTTTGACTCACGGGG
ATTTCCAAGTCTCCACCCCATTGACGTCAATGGGAGTTTGTTTTGGCACCAAAATCAACGGGACTTTCCA
AAATGTCGTAACAACTCCGCCCCATTGACGCAAATGGGCGGTAGGCGTGTACGGTGGGAGGTCTATATAA
GCAGAGCTGGTTTAGTGAACCGTCAGATCCGCTAGCGCTACCGGACTCAGATCTCGAGCTCAAGCTTTTC
TGCTTGCTGTCTGCCGGTTTGAGTTGTGCGCTCGGGTGTCCCTTTCCTCTTCCCCTCCCGCAGGGCTTGC
GGCCACCATGGCGTATTAGAGGCAGCAGTGCCTGCGGCAGCGTTGGCCTTTGCAGCGGCGGCAGCAGCAC
CAGGCTCTGCAGCGGCAACCCCCACCGGCCTAAGCCATAGCGCTCTTCACGAAATCCAGCAGCAGTGTTG
CTGTAACGGACAAAGATACCTTCGAGTTAAGCACATTCCTGGAATCCAGCAAAGCCCCACAACATGACCG
AGATGAGCTTCCTGAACAGCGAAGTGTTGGCGGGGGACTTGATGTCCCCCTTCGACCAGTCGGGTTTGGG
GGCTGAAGAAAGCCTAGGTCTCTTAGATGACTATCTGGAGGTGGGGGATCCACCGGTCGCCACCATGGTG
AGCAAGGGCGAGGAGCTGTTCACCGGGGTGGTGCCCATCCTGGTCGAGCTGGACGGCGACGTAAACGGCC
ACAAGTTCAGCGTGTCCGGCGAGGGCGAGGGCGATGCCACCTACGGCAAGCTGACCCTGAAGTTCATCTG
CACCACCGGCAAGCTGCCCGTGCCCTGGCCCACCCTCGTGACCACCCTGACCTACGGCGTGCAGTGCTTC
AGCCGCTACCCCGACCACATGAAGCAGCACGACTTCTTCAAGTCCGCCATGCCCGAAGGCTACGTCCAGG
AGCGCACCATCTTCTTCAAGGACGACGGCAACTACAAGACCCGCGCCGAGGTGAAGTTCGAGGGCGACAC
CCTGGTGAACCGCATCGAGCTGAAGGGCATCGACTTCAAGGAGGACGGCAACATCCTGGGGCACAAGCTG
GAGTACAACTACAACAGCCACAACGTCTATATCATGGCCGACAAGCAGAAGAACGGCATCAAGGTGAACT
TCAAGATCCGCCACAACATCGAGGACGGCAGCGTGCAGCTCGCCGACCACTACCAGCAGAACACCCCCAT
CGGCGACGGCCCCGTGCTGCTGCCCGACAACCACTACCTGAGCACCCAGTCCGCCCTGAGCAAAGACCCC
AACGAGAAGCGCGATCACATGGTCCTGCTGGAGTTCGTGACCGCCGCCGGGATCACTCTCGGCATGGACG
AGCTGTACAAGTAAAGCGGCCGCGACTCTAGATCATAATCAGCCATACCACATTTGTAGAGGTTTTACTT
GCTTTAAAAAACCTCCCACACCTCCCCCTGAACCTGAAACATAAAATGAATGCAATTGTTGTTGTTAACT
TGTTTATTGCAGCTTATAATGGTTACAAATAAAGCAATAGCATCACAAATTTCACAAATAAAGCATTTTT
TTCACTGCATTCTAGTTGTGGTTTGTCCAAACTCATCAATGTATCTTAAGGCGTAAATTGTAAGCGTTAA
TATTTTGTTAAAATTCGCGTTAAATTTTTGTTAAATCAGCTCATTTTTTAACCAATAGGCCGAAATCGGC
AAAATCCCTTATAAATCAAAAGAATAGACCGAGATAGGGT
[37 nt withheld, positions 2141-2177]
AAAGAACGTGGACTCCAACGTCAAAGG
[49 nt withheld, positions 2205-2253]
T
[91 nt withheld, positions 2255-2345]
G
[124 nt withheld, positions 2347-2470]
CAGGTGGCACTTTTCGGGGAAATGTGCGCGGAACCCCTATTTGTTTATTTTTCTAAATACATTCAAATAT
GTATCCGCTCATGAGACAATAACCCTGATAAATGCTTCAATAATATTGAAAAAGGAAGAGTCCTGAGGCG
GAAAGAACCAGCTGTGGAATGTGTGTCAGTTAGGGTGTGGAAAGTCCCCAGGCTCCCCAGCAGGCAGAAG
TATGCAAAGCATGCATCTCAATTAGTCAGCAACCAGGTGTGGAAAGTCCCCAGGCTCCCCAGCAGGCAGA
AGTATGCAAAGCATGCATCTCAATTAGTCAGCAACCATAGTCCCGCCCCTAACTCCGCCCATCCCGCCCC
TAACTCCGCCCAGTTCCGCCCATTCTCCGCCCCATGGCTGACTAATTTTTTTTATTTATGCAGAGGCCGA
GGCCGCCTCGGCCTCTGAGCTATTCCAGAAGTAGTGAGGAGGCTTTTTTGGAGGCCTAGGCTTTTGCAAA
GATCGATCAAGAGACAGGATGAGGATCGTTTCGCATGATTGAACAAGATGGATTGCACGCAGGTTCTCCG
GCCGCTTGGGTGGAGAGGCTATTCGGCTATGACTGGGCACAACAGACAATCGGCTGCTCTGATGCCGCCG
TGTTCCGGCTGTCAGCGCAGGGGCGCCCGGTTCTTTTTGTCAAGACCGACCTGTCCGGTGCCCTGAATGA
ACTGCAAGACGAGGCAGCGCGGCTATCGTGGCTGGCCACGACGGGCGTTCCTTGCGCAGCTGTGCTCGAC
GTTGTCACTGAAGCGGGAAGGGACTGGCTGCTATTGGGCGAAGTGCCGGGGCAGGATCTCCTGTCATCTC
ACCTTGCTCCTGCCGAGAAAGTATCCATCATGGCTGATGCAATGCGGCGGCTGCATACGCTTGATCCGGC
TACCTGCCCATTCGACCACCAAGCGAAACATCGCATCGAGCGAGCACGTACTCGGATGGAAGCCGGTCTT
GTCGATCAGGATGATCTGGACGAAGAGCATCAGGGGCTCGCGCCAGCCGAACTGTTCGCCAGGCTCAAGG
CGAGCATGCCCGACGGCGAGGATCTCGTCGTGACCCATGGCGATGCCTGCTTGCCGAATATCATGGTGGA
AAATGGCCGCTTTTCTGGATTCATCGACTGTGGCCGGCTGGGTGTGGCGGACCGCTATCAGGACATAGCG
TTGGCTACCCGTGATATTGCTGAAGAGCTTGGCGGCGAATGGGCTGACCGCTTCCTCGTGCTTTACGGTA
TCGCCGCTCCCGATTCGCAGCGCATCGCCTTCTATCGCCTTCTTGACGAGTTCTTCTGAGCGGGACTCTG
GGGTTCGAAATGACCGACCAAGCGACGCCCAACCTGCCATCACGAGATTTCGATTCCACCGCCGCCTTCT
ATGAAAGGTTGGGCTTCGGAATCGTTTTCCGGGACGCCGGCTGGATGATCCTCCAGCGCGGGGATCTCAT
GCTGGAGTTCTTCGCCCACCCTAGGGGGAGGCTAACTGAAACACGGAAGGAGACAATACCGGAAGGAACC
CGCGCTATGACGGCAATAAAAAGACAGAATAAAACGCACGGTGTTGGGTCGTTTGTTCATAAACGCGGGG
TTCGGTCCCAGGGCTGGCACTCTGTCGATACCCCACCGAGACCCCATTGGGGCCAATACGCCCGCGTTTC
TTCCTTTTCCCCACCCCACCCCCCAAGTTCGGGTGAAGGCCCAGGGCTCGCAGCCAACGTCGGGGCGGCA
GGCCCTGCCATAGCCTCAGGTTACTCATATATACTTTAGATTGATTTAAAACTTCATTTTTAATTTAAAA
GGATCTAGGTGAAGATCCTTTTTGATAATCTCATGACCAAAATCCCTTAACGTGAGTTTTCGTTCCACTG
AGCGTCAGACCCCGTAGAAAAGATCAAAGGATCTTCTTGAGATCCTTTTTTTCTGCGCGTAATCTGCTGC
TTGCAAACAAAAAAACCACCGCTACCAGCGGTGGTTTGTTTGCCGGATCAAGAGCTACCAACTCTTTTTC
CGAAGGTAACTGGCTTCAGCAGAGCGCAGATACCAAATACTGTCCTTCTAGTGTAGCCGTAGTTAGGCCA
CCACTTCAAGAACTCTGTAGCACCGCCTACATACCTCGCTCTGCTAATCCTGTTACCAGTGGCTGCTGCC
AGTGGCGATAAGTCGTGTCTTACCGGGTTGGACTCAAGACGATAGTTACCGGATAAGGCGCAGCGGTCGG
GCTGAACGGGGGGTTCGTGCACACAGCCCAGCTTGGAGCGAACGACCTACACCGAACTGAGATACCTACA
GCGTGAGCTATGAGAAAGCGCCACGCTTCCCGAAGGGAGAAAGGCGGACAGGTATCCGGTAAGCGGCAGG
GTCGGAACAGGAGAGCGCACGAGGGAGCTTCCAGGGGGAAACGCCTGGTATCTTTATAGTCCTGTCGGGT
TTCGCCACCTCTGACTTGAGCGTCGATTTTTGTGATGCTCGTCAGGGGGGCGGAGCCTATGGAAAAACGC
CAGCAACGCGGCCTTTTTACGGTTCCTGGCCTTTTGCTGGCCTTTTGCTCACATGTTCTTTCCTGCGTTA
TCCCCTGATTCTGTGGATAACCGTATTACCGCCATGCAT
