>Addgene plasmid #21860 | ATF4 13: 5’ATF4.uORF2AUA.GFP | addgene partial sequence | sequence record 27667 | 21860 with CMV-F
TTAGTGAACCGTCAGATCCGCTAGCGCTACCGGACTCAGATCTCGAGCTCAAGCTTTTCTGCTTGCTGTC
TGCCGGTTTGAGTTGTGCGCTCGGGTGTCCCTTTCCTCTTCCCCTCCCGCAGGGCTTGCGGCCACCATGG
CGTATTAGAGGCAGCAGTGCCTGCGGCAGCGTTGGCCTTTGCAGCGGCGGCAGCAGCACCAGGCTCTGCA
GCGGCAACCCCCACCGGCCTAAGCCATAGCGCTCTTCACGAAATCCAGCAGCAGTGTTGCTGTAACGGAC
AAAGATACCTTCGAGTTAAGCACATTCCTGGAATCCAGCAAAGCCCCACAACATGACCGAGATGAGCTTC
CTGAACAGCGAAGTGTTGGCGGGGGACTTGATGTCCCCCTTCGACCAGTCGGGTTTGGGGGCTGAAGAAA
GCCTAGGTCTCTTAGATGACTATCTGGAGGTGGGGGATCCACCGGTCGCCACCATGGTGAGCAAGGGCGA
GGAGCTGTTCACCGGGGTGGTGCCCATCCTGGTCGAGCTGGACGGCGACGTAAACGGCCACAAGTTCAGC
GTGTCCGGCGAGGGCGAGGGCGATGCCACCTACGGCAAGCTGACCCTGAAGTTCATCTGCACCACCGGCA
AGCTGCCCGTGCCCTGGCCCACCCTCGTGAC
